>Addgene plasmid #156680 | pD649-HAsp-EMB-Fc(DAPA)-AviTag-6xHis | depositor full sequence | sequence record 302469 | Full Sequence
TTTCAATATTATTGAAGCATTTATCAGGGTTATTGTCTCATGAGCGGATACATATTTGAATGTATTTAGA
AAAATAAACAAATAGGGGTCAGTGTTACAACCAATTAACCAATTCTGAACATTATCGCGAGCCCATTTAT
ACCTGAATATGGCTCATAACACCCCTTGCTCATGACCAAAATCCCTTAACGTGAGTTACGCGCGCGTCGT
TCCACTGAGCGTCAGACCCCGTAGAAAAGATCAAAGGATCTTCTTGAGATCCTTTTTTTCTGCGCGTAAT
CTGCTGCTTGCAAACAAAAAAACCACCGCTACCAGCGGTGGTTTGTTTGCCGGATCAAGAGCTACCAACT
CTTTTTCCGAAGGTAACTGGCTTCAGCAGAGCGCAGATACCAAATACTGTTCTTCTAGTGTAGCCGTAGT
TAGCCCACCACTTCAAGAACTCTGTAGCACCGCCTACATACCTCGCTCTGCTAATCCTGTTACCAGTGGC
TGCTGCCAGTGGCGATAAGTCGTGTCTTACCGGGTTGGACTCAAGACGATAGTTACCGGATAAGGCGCAG
CGGTCGGGCTGAACGGGGGGTTCGTGCACACAGCCCAGCTTGGAGCGAACGACCTACACCGAACTGAGAT
ACCTACAGCGTGAGCTATGAGAAAGCGCCACGCTTCCCGAAGGGAGAAAGGCGGACAGGTATCCGGTAAG
CGGCAGGGTCGGAACAGGAGAGCGCACGAGGGAGCTTCCAGGGGGAAACGCCTGGTATCTTTATAGTCCT
GTCGGGTTTCGCCACCTCTGACTTGAGCGTCGATTTTTGTGATGCTCGTCAGGGGGGCGGAGCCTATGGA
AAAACGCCAGCAACGCGGCCTTTTTACGGTTCCTGGCCTTTTGCTGGCCTTTTGCTCACATGTTCTTTCC
TGCGTTATCCCCTGATTCTGTGGATAACCGTATTACCGCCTTTGAGTGAGCTGATACCGCTCGCCGCAGC
CGAACGACCGAGCGCAGCGAGTCAGTGAGCGAGGAAGCGGAAGGCGAGAGTAGGGAACTGCCAGGCATCA
AACTAAGCAGAAGGCCCCTGACGGATGGCCTTTTTGCGTTTCTACAAACTCTTTCTGTGTTGTAAAACGA
CGGCCAGTCTTAAGCTCGGGCCCCCTGGGCGGTTCTGATAACGAGTAATCGTTAATCCGCAAATAACGTA
AAAACCCGCTTCGGCGGGTTTTTTTATGGGGGGAGTTTAGGGAAAGAGCATTTGTCAGAATATTTAAGGG
CGCCTGTCACTTTGCTTGATATATGAGAATTATTTAACCTTATAAATGAGAAAAAAGCAACGCACTTTAA
ATAAGATACGTTGCTTTTTCGATTGATGAACACCTATAATTAAACTATTCATCTATTATTTATGATTTTT
TGTATATACAATATTTCTAGTTTGTTAAAGAGAATTAAGAAAATAAATCTCGAAAATAATAAAGGGAAAA
TCAGTTTTTGATATCAAAATTATACATGTCAACGATAATACAAAATATAATACAAACTATAAGATGTTAT
CAGTATTTATTATCATTTAGAATAAATTTTGTGTCGCCCTTAATTGTGAGCGGATAACAATTACGAGCTT
CATGCACAGTGGCGTTGACTCAATATTGGCCATTAGCCATATTATTCATTGGTTATATAGCATAAATCAA
TATTGGCTATTGGCCATTGCATACGTTGTATCTATATCATAATATGTACATTTATATTGGCTCATGTCCA
ATATGACCGCCATGTTGGCATTGATTATTGACTAGTTATTAATAGTAATCAATTACGGGGTCATTAGTTC
ATAGCCCATATATGGAGTTCCGCGTTACATAACTTACGGTAAATGGCCCGCCTGGCTGACCGCCCAACGA
CCCCCGCCCATTGACGTCAATAATGACGTATGTTCCCATAGTAACGCCAATAGGGACTTTCCATTGACGT
CAATGGGTGGAGTATTTACGGTAAACTGCCCACTTGGCAGTACATCAAGTGTATCATATGCCAAGTACGC
CCCCTATTGACGTCAATGACGGTAAATGGCCCGCCTGGCATTATGCCCAGTACATGACCTTATGGGACTT
TCCTACTTGGCAGTACATCTACGTATTAGTCATCGCTATTACCATGGTGATGCGGTTTTGGCAGTACATC
AATGGGCGTGGATAGCGGTTTGACTCACGGGGATTTCCAAGTCTCCACCCCATTGACGTCAATGGGAGTT
TGTTTTGGCACCAAAATCAACGGGACTTTCCAAAATGTCGTAACAACTCCGCCCCATTGACGCAAATGGG
CGGTAGGCGTGTACGGTGGGAGGTCTATATAAGCAGAGCTCGTTTAGTGAACCGTCAGATCGCCTGGAGA
CGCCATCCACGCTGTTTTGACCTCCATAGAAGACACCGGGACCGATCCAGCCTCCGCGGCCGGGAACGGT
GCATTGGAACGCGGATTCCCCGTGCCAAGAGTGACGTAAGTACCGCCTATAGAGTCTATAGGCCCACCCC
CTTGGCTTCGTTAGAACGCGGCTACAATTAATACATAACCTTATGTATCATACACATACGATTTAGGTGA
CACTATAGAATAACATCCACTTTGCCTTTCTCTCCACAGGTGTCCACTCCCAGGTCCAACTGCACCTCGG
TTCTATCGAAAACGCGCCTGCTAGCGCCACCATGAAGACCATCATTGCCCTGAGCTACATCTTCTGCCTG
GTGTTCGCTGCGGCCGCCGATGGATCTGCTCCTGATAGCCCTTTTACAAGCCCTCCACTGCGGGAAGAGA
TCATGGCCAACAACTTCAGCCTGGAAAGCCACAACATCTCCCTGACCGAGCACAGCAGCATGCCCGTGGA
AAAGAACATCACCCTGGAACGGCCCAGCAACGTGAACCTGACCTGTCAGTTTACCACCAGCGGCGACCTG
AACGCCGTGAATGTGACATGGAAGAAGGACGGCGAGCAGCTGGAAAACAACTACCTGGTGTCTGCCACCG
GCAGCACCCTGTACACCCAGTACAGATTCACCATCATCAACAGCAAGCAGATGGGCAGCTACAGCTGCTT
CTTCCGCGAGGAAAAAGAGCAGCGGGGCACCTTCAACTTCAAAGTGCCTGAGCTGCACGGCAAGAACAAG
CCCCTGATCAGCTACGTGGGCGATAGCACCGTGCTGACCTGCAAGTGCCAGAACTGCTTCCCTCTGAACT
GGACCTGGTACAGCAGCAACGGCAGCGTGAAAGTTCCTGTGGGCGTGCAGATGAACAAATACGTGATCAA
CGGCACCTACGCCAACGAGACAAAGCTGAAGATCACCCAGCTGCTGGAAGAGGATGGGGAGAGCTATTGG
TGCAGAGCCCTGTTTCAGCTGGGCGAGTCTGAGGAACACATCGAGCTGGTGGTGCTGTCTTACCTGGTGC
CTGGCGCGCCGGGCGGCGACAAGACCCACACCTGCCCCCCCTGCCCAGCTCCAGAACTGCTGGGAGGGCC
TTCCGTGTTCCTGTTCCCCCCCAAGCCCAAGGACACCCTGATGATCAGCAGGACCCCCGAGGTGACCTGC
GTGGTGGTGGCCGTGTCCCACGAGGACCCAGAGGTGAAGTTCAACTGGTACGTGGACGGCGTGGAGGTGC
ACAACGCCAAGACCAAGCCCAGAGAGGAGCAGTACAACAGCACCTACAGGGTGGTGTCCGTGCTGACCGT
GCTGCACCAGGACTGGCTGAACGGCAAAGAATACAAGTGCAAAGTCTCCAACAAGGCCCTGGCTGCCCCA
ATCGAAAAGACAATCAGCAAGGCCAAGGGCCAGCCACGGGAGCCCCAGGTGTACACCCTGCCCCCCAGCC
GGGAGGAGATGACCAAGAACCAGGTGTCCCTGACCTGTCTGGTGAAGGGCTTCTACCCCAGCGATATCGC
CGTGGAGTGGGAGAGCAACGGCCAGCCCGAGAACAACTACAAGACCACCCCCCCAGTGCTGGACAGCGAC
GGCAGCTTCTTCCTGTACAGCAAGCTGACCGTGGACAAGTCCAGGTGGCAGCAGGGCAACGTGTTCAGCT
GCAGCGTGATGCACGAGGCCCTGCACAACCACTACACCCAGAAGTCCCTGAGCCTGAGCCCCGGCGGCAG
CGGTCTTAATGATATTTTCGAGGCTCAGAAGATTGAGTGGCATGAACACCACCACCATCACCACTAAGGC
CGGCCTGTAGTCACTGGCACAACGCGTTACCCGGTAAGCCAATCGGGTATACACGGTCGTCATACTGCAG
ACAGGGTTCTTCTACTTTGCAAGATAGTCTTGAGTAGTAAAATAAATAGATAGAGAAAATCAGCCTCGAC
TGTGCCTTCTAGTTGCCAGCCATCTGTTGTTTGCCCCTCCCCCGTGCCTTCCTTGACCCTGGAAGGTGCC
ACTCCCACTGTCCTTTCCTAATAAAATGAGGAAATTGCATCACAACACTCAACCCTATCTCGGTCTATTC
TTTTGATTTATAAGGGATTTTGCCGATTTCGGCCTATTGGTTAAAAAATGAGCTGATTTAACAAAAATTT
AACGCGAATTAATTCTGTGGAATGTGTGTCAGTTAGGGTGTGGAAAGTCCCCAGGCTCCCCAGCAGGCAG
AAGTATGCAAAGCATGCATCTCAATTAGTCAGCAACCAGGTGTGGAAAGTCCCCAGGCTCCCCAGCAGGC
AGAAGTATGCAAAGCATGCATCTCAATTAGTCAGCAACCATAGTCCCGCCCCTAACTCCGCCCATCCCGC
CCCTAACTCCGCCCAGTTCCGCCCATTCTCCGCCCCATGGCTGACTAATTTTTTTTATTTATGCAGAGGC
CGAGGCCGCCTCTGCCTCTGAGCTATTCCAGAAGTAGTGAGGAGGCTTTTTTGGAGGCCTAGGCTTTTGC
AAAAAGCTCCCGGGAGCTTGTATATCCATTTTCGGATCTGATCAGCACGTGTTGACAATTAATCATCGGC
ATAGTATATCGGCATAGTATAATACGACAAGGTGAGGAACTAAACCATGACCGAGTACAAGCCCACGGTG
CGCCTCGCCACCCGCGACGACGTCCCCAGGGCCGTACGCACCCTCGCCGCCGCGTTCGCCGACTACCCCG
CCACGCGCCACACCGTCGATCCGGACCGCCACATCGAGCGGGTCACCGAGCTGCAAGAACTCTTCCTCAC
GCGCGTCGGGCTCGACATCGGCAAGGTGTGGGTCGCGGACGACGGCGCCGCGGTGGCGGTCTGGACCACG
CCGGAGAGCGTCGAAGCGGGGGCGGTGTTCGCCGAGATCGGCCCGCGCATGGCCGAGTTGAGCGGTTCCC
GGCTGGCCGCGCAGCAACAGATGGAAGGCCTCCTGGCGCCGCACCGGCCCAAGGAGCCCGCGTGGTTCCT
GGCCACCGTCGGCGTCTCGCCCGACCACCAGGGCAAGGGTCTGGGCAGCGCCGTCGTGCTCCCCGGAGTG
GAGGCGGCCGAGCGCGCCGGGGTGCCCGCCTTCCTGGAGACATCCGCGCCCCGCAACCTCCCCTTCTACG
AGCGGCTCGGCTTCACCGTCACCGCCGACGTCGAGGTGCCCGAAGGACCGCGCACCTGGTGCATGACCCG
CAAGCCCGGTGCCTGACACGTGCTACGAGATTTCGATTCCACCGCCGCCTTCTATGAAAGGTTGGGCTTC
GGAATCGTTTTCCGGGACGCCGGCTGGATGATCCTCCAGCGCGGGGATCTCATGCTGGAGTTCTTCGCCC
ACCCCAACTTGTTTATTGCAGCTTATAATGGTTACAAATAAAGCAATAGCATCACAAATTTCACAAATAA
AGCATTTTTTTCACTGCATTCTAGTTGTGGTTTGTCCAAACTCATCAATGTATCTTATCATGTCTGTATA
CCGTCGACCTCTAGCTAGAGCTTGGCGTAATCATGGTCATTACCAATGCTTAATCAGTGAGGCACCTATC
TCAGCGATCTGTCTATTTCGTTCATCCATAGTTGCCTGACTCCCCGTCGTGTAGATAACTACGATACGGG
AGGGCTTACCATCTGGCCCCAGCGCTGCGATGATACCGCGAGAACCACGCTCACCGGCTCCGGATTTATC
AGCAATAAACCAGCCAGCCGGAAGGGCCGAGCGCAGAAGTGGTCCTGCAACTTTATCCGCCTCCATCCAG
TCTATTAATTGTTGCCGGGAAGCTAGAGTAAGTAGTTCGCCAGTTAATAGTTTGCGCAACGTTGTTGCCA
TCGCTACAGGCATCGTGGTGTCACGCTCGTCGTTTGGTATGGCTTCATTCAGCTCCGGTTCCCAACGATC
AAGGCGAGTTACATGATCCCCCATGTTGTGCAAAAAAGCGGTTAGCTCCTTCGGTCCTCCGATCGTTGTC
AGAAGTAAGTTGGCCGCAGTGTTATCACTCATGGTTATGGCAGCACTGCATAATTCTCTTACTGTCATGC
CATCCGTAAGATGCTTTTCTGTGACTGGTGAGTACTCAACCAAGTCATTCTGAGAATAGTGTATGCGGCG
ACCGAGTTGCTCTTGCCCGGCGTCAATACGGGATAATACCGCGCCACATAGCAGAACTTTAAAAGTGCTC
ATCATTGGAAAACGTTCTTCGGGGCGAAAACTCTCAAGGATCTTACCGCTGTTGAGATCCAGTTCGATGT
AACCCACTCGTGCACCCAACTGATCTTCAGCATCTTTTACTTTCACCAGCGTTTCTGGGTGAGCAAAAAC
AGGAAGGCAAAATGCCGCAAAAAAGGGAATAAGGGCGACACGGAAATGTTGAATACTCATATTCTTCCTT
Features (pLannotate 1.2.2; 21 found; start..end, strand, type, name):
    119..143     -  CDS            KanR (fragment): aminoglycoside phosphotransferase; aph(3')-Ia; confers resistance to kanamycin
    254..842     +  rep_origin     ori: high-copy-number ColE1/pMB1/pBR322/pUC origin of replication
   1067..1084    +  terminator     rrnB T2 terminator (fragment): transcription terminator T2 from the E. coli rrnB gene
   1109..1128    -  CDS            lacZα (fragment): LacZα fragment of β-galactosidase; lacZ fragment
   1584..1600    +  protein_bind   lac operator: The lac repressor binds to the lac operator to inhibit transcription in E. coli. This inhibition can be relieved by adding lactose or isopropyl-β-D-thiogalactopyranoside (IPTG). lac repressor encoded by lacI
   1843..2146    +  enhancer       CMV enhancer: human cytomegalovirus immediate early enhancer
   2147..2350    +  promoter       CMV promoter: human cytomegalovirus (CMV) immediate early promoter
   2486..2529    +  intron         CMV intron (fragment): modified intron A from human cytomegalovirus
   2581..2599    +  promoter       SP6 promoter: promoter for bacteriophage SP6 RNA polymerase
   2603..2640    +  CDS            IgH signal sequence (fragment): signal sequence from the mouse immunoglobulin heavy chain variable region
   2725..3441    +  CDS            EMB (fragment): EMB_HUMAN - Experimental evidence at protein level: Swiss-Prot protein existence level 1. Plays a role in the outgrowth of motoneurons and in the formation of neuromuscular junctions. Following muscle denervation, promotes nerve terminal sprouting and the formation of additional acetylcholine receptor clusters at synaptic sites without affecting terminal Schwann cell number or morphology. Delays the retraction of terminal sprouts following re-innervation of denervated endplates. May play a role in targeting the monocarboxylate transporters SLC16A1 and SLC16A7 to the cell membrane (By similarit
   3448..4125    +  CDS            IGHG1 (fragment): IGHG1_HUMAN - Experimental evidence at protein level: Swiss-Prot protein existence level 1. Constant region of immunoglobulin heavy chains. Immunoglobulins, also known as antibodies, are membrane-bound or secreted glycoproteins produced by B lymphocytes. In the recognition phase of humoral immunity, the membrane-bound immunoglobulins serve as receptors which, upon binding of a specific antigen, trigger the clonal expansion and differentiation of B lymphocytes into immunoglobulins- secreting plasma cells. Secreted immunoglobulins mediate the effector phase of humoral immunity, which results in
   4340..4451    +  polyA_signal   bGH poly(A) signal: bovine growth hormone polyadenylation signal
   4452..4560    +  rep_origin     f1 ori (fragment): f1 bacteriophage origin of replication; arrow indicates direction of (+) strand synthesis
   4574..4903    +  promoter       SV40 promoter: SV40 enhancer and early promoter
   4951..4998    +  promoter       EM7 promoter: synthetic bacterial promoter&nbsp
   5017..5616    +  CDS            PuroR (fragment): puromycin N-acetyltransferase; pac from Streptomyces; confers resistance to puromycin
   5626..5751    +  CDS            ble (fragment): BLE_KLEPN - Experimental evidence at protein level: Swiss-Prot protein existence level 1. Binding protein with a strong affinity to the bleomycin family of antibiotics. Binds to CL990; an antimitotic-antibiotic compound. From Klebsiella pneumoniae.
   5746..5867    +  polyA_signal   SV40 poly(A) signal: SV40 polyadenylation signal
   5920..6780    -  CDS            AmpR: β-lactamase; bla; confers resistance to ampicillin, carbenicillin, and related antibiotics
   6783..89      -  promoter       AmpR promoter (fragment) (across the origin): bla
