[The description below was written by a language model from this plasmid's Addgene catalogue record and pLannotate feature annotations shown in this document.]
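Description:
pD649-HAsp-EMB-Fc(DAPA)-AviTag-6xHis is a mammalian expression plasmid of about 6.8 kb built on the pD649 backbone, designed to produce the extracellular domain of human embigin (EMB) as a secreted Fc fusion protein. It is maintained in E. coli as a high-copy plasmid through a ColE1/pUC-type origin and selected with ampicillin via the β-lactamase gene. The annotation also detects an SV40 promoter/EM7 promoter unit driving a puromycin N-acetyltransferase coding sequence followed by an SV40 polyadenylation signal, which could allow puromycin selection in mammalian cells, although the catalogue entry does not list a mammalian selection marker. Short kanamycin-resistance, lacZα, ble and f1 ori matches are only fragments and appear to be backbone remnants.

The expression cassette uses the CMV immediate early enhancer and promoter, followed by a fragment of CMV intron A and an SP6 promoter. The name indicates an HA signal peptide ("HAsp"), although the automated annotation labels a short stretch at this position as an immunoglobulin heavy chain signal sequence fragment. Either way, a leader directs the product into the secretory pathway. The EMB ectodomain, cloned between retained NotI and AscI sites, is fused at its C terminus to a human IgG1 Fc region carrying the D265A and P329A (DAPA) substitutions, which are generally used to reduce Fc effector interactions. An AviTag for site-specific enzymatic biotinylation and a 6xHis tag for metal-affinity purification follow according to the record, though they are not separately annotated. A bovine growth hormone polyadenylation signal ends the transcript.

The plasmid belongs to a collection made for mapping interactions among human immunoglobulin superfamily cell-surface proteins. The depositor notes that some plasmids in the collection may carry an IS4-like transposase element upstream of the CMV promoter; none is annotated in this feature table.
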