Addgene plasmid #156680: pD649-HAsp-EMB-Fc(DAPA)-AviTag-6xHis
Purpose: Mammalian expression of cell-surface protein extracellular domain fused to Fc(DAPA)-Avi-6xHis. Protein is secreted from cells.
Depositing lab: Chris Garcia. Depositing organization: Stanford University. Publication: A Human IgSF Cell-Surface Interactome Reveals a Complex Network of Protein-Protein Interactions. Wojtowicz WM, Vielmetter J, Fernandes RA, Siepe DH, Eastman CL, Chisholm GB, Cox S, Klock H, Anderson PW, Rue SM, Miller JJ, Glaser SM, Bragstad ML, Vance J, Lam AW, Lesley SA, Zinn K, Garcia KC. Cell. 2020 Aug 20;182(4):1027-1043.e17. doi: 10.1016/j.cell.2020.07.025. PubMed 32822567.
Backbone
  Vector backbone: pD649
  Backbone size w/o insert (bp): 6106
  Vector type: Mammalian Expression
Growth in bacteria
  Bacterial resistance: Ampicillin, 100 μg/mL
  Growth temperature: 37°C
  Growth strain: DH5alpha
  Copy number: High Copy
Gene/Insert
  Gene/Insert name: EMB
  Species: H. sapiens (human)
  Insert size (bp): 684
  Mutation: Fc region of human IgG contains D265A and P329A mutations (DAPA)
  Entrez Gene: EMB (a.k.a. GP70)
  Promoter: CMV/SP6
  Tag / fusion protein: Fc(DAPA)-AviTag-6xHis (C terminal on backbone)
  Cloning method: Restriction Enzyme; 5′ cloning site GCGGCCGC (not destroyed); 3′ cloning site GGCGCGCC (not destroyed)
  Sequencing primers: 5′ ATTTAGGTGACACTATAG; 3′ CACGTACCAGTTGAACTTCACC
Resource information
  A portion of this plasmid was derived from a plasmid made by: synthesis by ThermoFisher
Terms and licenses: Academic/Nonprofit Terms; Industry Terms: Not Available to Industry
Depositor comments: Some plasmids in this collection may have an IS4-like element ISVsa5 family transposase upstream of the CMV promoter.
How to cite: pD649-HAsp-EMB-Fc(DAPA)-AviTag-6xHis was a gift from Chris Garcia (Addgene plasmid # 156680 ; http://n2t.net/addgene:156680 ; RRID:Addgene_156680)
