>Addgene plasmid #156680 | pD649-HAsp-EMB-Fc(DAPA)-AviTag-6xHis | depositor partial sequence | sequence record 302470 | insert (extracellular domain)
GATGGATCTGCTCCTGATAGCCCTTTTACAAGCCCTCCACTGCGGGAAGAGATCATGGCCAACAACTTCA
GCCTGGAAAGCCACAACATCTCCCTGACCGAGCACAGCAGCATGCCCGTGGAAAAGAACATCACCCTGGA
ACGGCCCAGCAACGTGAACCTGACCTGTCAGTTTACCACCAGCGGCGACCTGAACGCCGTGAATGTGACA
TGGAAGAAGGACGGCGAGCAGCTGGAAAACAACTACCTGGTGTCTGCCACCGGCAGCACCCTGTACACCC
AGTACAGATTCACCATCATCAACAGCAAGCAGATGGGCAGCTACAGCTGCTTCTTCCGCGAGGAAAAAGA
GCAGCGGGGCACCTTCAACTTCAAAGTGCCTGAGCTGCACGGCAAGAACAAGCCCCTGATCAGCTACGTG
GGCGATAGCACCGTGCTGACCTGCAAGTGCCAGAACTGCTTCCCTCTGAACTGGACCTGGTACAGCAGCA
ACGGCAGCGTGAAAGTTCCTGTGGGCGTGCAGATGAACAAATACGTGATCAACGGCACCTACGCCAACGA
GACAAAGCTGAAGATCACCCAGCTGCTGGAAGAGGATGGGGAGAGCTATTGGTGCAGAGCCCTGTTTCAG
CTGGGCGAGTCTGAGGAACACATCGAGCTGGTGGTGCTGTCTTACCTGGTGCCT
